Addgene plasmid #158721: pYC2085
Purpose: CRISPR system used for genome editing in Mycobacterium tuberculosis. Helper plasmid expresses Sth1 Cas9 and the cognate sgRNA, using hygromycin as a selection marker.
Depositing lab: Yi-Cheng Sun. Depositing organization: Peking Union Medical College, Chinese Academy of Medical Sciences. Publication: A CRISPR-Assisted Nonhomologous End-Joining Strategy for Efficient Genome Editing in Mycobacterium tuberculosis. Yan MY, Li SS, Ding XY, Guo XP, Jin Q, Sun YC. mBio. 2020 Jan 28;11(1). pii: mBio.02364-19. doi: 10.1128/mBio.02364-19. PubMed 31992616.
Backbone
  Vector backbone: custom design
  Vector type: Bacterial Expression, CRISPR
Growth in bacteria
  Bacterial resistance: Hygromycin, 200 μg/mL
  Growth temperature: 37°C
  Growth strain: DH5alpha
  Copy number: High Copy
Gene/Insert
  Gene/Insert name: Sth1 sgRNA scaffold (alt name: Sth1 Cas9)
  Species: Other
  Cloning method: Restriction Enzyme; 5′ cloning site Unknown (unknown if destroyed)
Terms and licenses: Academic/Nonprofit Terms; Industry Terms: Not Available to Industry
Depositor comments: insert sizes: 171 bp and 3366 bp
How to cite: pYC2085 was a gift from Yi-Cheng Sun (Addgene plasmid # 158721 ; http://n2t.net/addgene:158721 ; RRID:Addgene_158721)
