[The description below was written by a language model from this plasmid's Addgene catalogue record and pLannotate feature annotations shown in this document.]
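Description:
pYC2085 is a custom-built bacterial CRISPR helper plasmid of about 10.4 kb, designed for genome editing in Mycobacterium tuberculosis as part of a CRISPR-assisted nonhomologous end-joining strategy. It carries both components of the Streptococcus thermophilus CRISPR1 (Sth1) system on one molecule: the Sth1 Cas9 nuclease coding sequence (roughly 3.4 kb) and the cognate Sth1 sgRNA scaffold. In E. coli it is maintained at high copy from a ColE1/pUC-type origin and selected with hygromycin through the Streptomyces hygroscopicus hyg phosphotransferase gene. That gene is flanked by fragments of a kanamycin resistance gene and a Tn903 transposase remnant, suggesting the hygromycin marker was inserted into, and disrupted, an earlier KanR cassette.

Short matches to tet-operator-containing promoters sit immediately upstream of cas9 and, on the opposite strand, upstream of the sgRNA scaffold. A full-length tetR repressor gene follows the Cas9 unit. Together these suggest that both nuclease and guide are under tetracycline-responsive control, with TetR holding them off until an inducer such as anhydrotetracycline is supplied. The promoter annotations are only fragmentary hits, however, so the exact promoter identities are not established by the record. rrnB T1 and T2 terminators insulate the transcription units. Nearly 3 kb between the sgRNA cassette and the E. coli origin carries no annotation, and the record does not state how the plasmid is maintained in mycobacteria (episomal origin or integrating element). The site used to clone targeting spacers is also not stated. In use, a spacer directs Cas9 to cut a chosen chromosomal locus, and repair of the break generates the edit.
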