Features (pLannotate 1.2.2; 13 found; start..end, strand, type, name):
     31..50      +  promoter       tight TRE promoter (fragment): Tet-responsive promoter PTight, consisting of seven tet operator sequences followed by the minimal CMV promoter
     63..3425    +  CDS            cas9-1: CAS9A_STRTD - Also known as csn1. Experimental evidence at protein level: Swiss-Prot protein existence level 1. CRISPR (clustered regularly interspaced short palindromic repeat) is an adaptive immune system that provides protection against mobile genetic elements (viruses, transposable elements and conjugative plasmids). CRISPR clusters contain spacers, sequences complementary to antecedent mobile elements, and target invading nucleic acids. CRISPR clusters are transcribed and processed into CRISPR RNA (crRNA). In type II CRISPR systems correct processing of pre-crRNA requires a trans- encoded
   3529..3556    +  terminator     rrnB T2 terminator: transcription terminator T2 from the E. coli rrnB gene
   3669..4289    +  CDS            tetR: TETR2_ECOLX - Experimental evidence at protein level: Swiss-Prot protein existence level 1. TetR is the repressor of the tetracycline resistance element; its N-terminal region forms a helix-turn-helix structure and binds DNA. Binding of tetracycline to TetR reduces the repressor affinity for the tetracycline resistance gene (tetA) promoter operator sites. From Escherichia coli.
   4299..4442    -  CDS            TRA2_ECOLX (fragment): Protein predicted: Swiss-Prot protein existence level 4. Required for transposition of transposon Tn903. From Escherichia coli.
   4583..4704    -  CDS            KanR (fragment): aminoglycoside phosphotransferase; aph(3')-Ia; confers resistance to kanamycin in bacteria or G418 (Geneticin®) in eukaryotes
   4863..5855    +  CDS            hyg: KHYB_STRHY - Experimental evidence at protein level: Swiss-Prot protein existence level 1. The aminoglycoside phosphotransferases achieve inactivation of their antibiotic substrates by phosphorylation. From Streptomyces hygroscopicus.
   5859..6463    -  CDS            KanR (fragment): aminoglycoside phosphotransferase; aph(3')-Ia; confers resistance to kanamycin in bacteria or G418 (Geneticin®) in eukaryotes
   6604..6664    -  misc_RNA       St1 gRNA scaffold (fragment): guide RNA scaffold for the Streptococcus thermophilus CRISPR/Cas9 system (Esvelt et al., 2013)
   6713..6730    -  promoter       PLtetO-1 promoter (fragment): modified phage lambda PL promoter with tet operator sites (Lutz and Bujard, 1997)
   9569..10157   -  rep_origin     ori: high-copy-number ColE1/pMB1/pBR322/pUC origin of replication
  10228..10277   +  terminator     rrnB T1 terminator (fragment): transcription terminator T1 from the E. coli rrnB gene
  10357..21      +  promoter       PLtetO-1 promoter (fragment) (across the origin): modified phage lambda PL promoter with tet operator sites (Lutz and Bujard, 1997)
>Addgene plasmid #158721 | pYC2085 | addgene full sequence | sequence record 320843 | Addgene NGS Result
TCCCTATCAGTGATAGAGATAATCTGGGAGTCCCTATCAGTGATAGAGAAGGCGGTATCGATATGTCGGA
CCTGGTGCTGGGCCTGGACATCGGCATCGGCTCGGTGGGCGTGGGCATCCTGAACAAGGTGACCGGCGAG
ATCATCCACAAGAACTCGCGCATCTTCCCGGCCGCCCAGGCCGAGAACAACCTGGTGCGCCGCACCAACC
GCCAGGGCCGCCGCCTGGCCCGCCGCAAGAAGCACCGCCGCGTGCGCCTGAACCGCCTGTTCGAGGAGTC
GGGCCTGATCACCGACTTCACCAAGATCTCGATCAACCTGAACCCGTACCAGCTGCGCGTGAAGGGCCTG
ACCGACGAGCTGTCGAACGAGGAGCTGTTCATCGCCCTGAAGAACATGGTGAAGCACCGCGGCATCTCGT
ACCTGGACGACGCCTCGGACGACGGCAACTCGTCGGTGGGCGACTACGCCCAGATCGTGAAGGAGAACTC
GAAGCAGCTGGAGACCAAGACCCCGGGCCAGATCCAGCTGGAGCGCTACCAGACCTACGGCCAGCTGCGC
GGCGACTTCACCGTGGAGAAGGACGGCAAGAAGCACCGCCTGATCAACGTGTTCCCGACCTCGGCCTACC
GCTCGGAGGCCCTGCGCATCCTGCAGACCCAGCAGGAGTTCAACCCGCAGATCACCGACGAGTTCATCAA
CCGCTACCTGGAGATCCTGACCGGCAAGCGCAAGTACTACCACGGCCCGGGCAACGAGAAGTCGCGCACC
GACTACGGCCGCTACCGCACCTCGGGCGAGACCCTGGACAACATCTTCGGCATCCTGATCGGCAAGTGCA
CCTTCTACCCGGACGAGTTCCGCGCCGCCAAGGCCTCGTACACCGCCCAGGAGTTCAACCTGCTGAACGA
CCTGAACAACCTGACCGTGCCGACCGAGACCAAGAAGCTGTCGAAGGAGCAGAAGAACCAGATCATCAAC
TACGTGAAGAACGAGAAGGCCATGGGCCCGGCCAAGCTGTTCAAGTACATCGCCAAGCTGCTGTCGTGCG
ACGTGGCCGACATCAAGGGCTACCGCATCGACAAGTCGGGCAAGGCCGAGATCCACACCTTCGAGGCCTA
CCGCAAGATGAAAACCCTGGAGACCCTGGACATCGAGCAGATGGACCGCGAGACCCTGGACAAGCTGGCC
TACGTGCTGACCCTGAACACCGAGCGCGAGGGCATCCAGGAGGCCCTGGAGCACGAGTTCGCCGACGGCT
CGTTCTCGCAGAAGCAGGTGGACGAGCTGGTGCAGTTCCGCAAGGCCAACTCGTCGATCTTCGGCAAGGG
CTGGCACAACTTCTCGGTGAAGCTGATGATGGAGCTGATCCCGGAGCTGTACGAGACCTCGGAGGAGCAG
ATGACCATCCTGACCCGCCTGGGCAAGCAAAAGACCACCTCGTCGTCGAACAAGACCAAGTACATCGACG
AGAAGCTGCTGACCGAGGAGATCTACAACCCGGTGGTGGCCAAGTCGGTGCGCCAGGCCATCAAGATCGT
GAACGCCGCCATCAAGGAGTACGGCGACTTCGACAACATCGTGATCGAGATGGCCCGCGAGACCAACGAG
GACGACGAGAAGAAGGCCATCCAGAAGATCCAGAAGGCCAACAAGGACGAGAAGGACGCCGCCATGCTGA
AGGCCGCCAACCAGTACAACGGCAAGGCCGAGCTGCCGCACTCGGTGTTCCACGGCCACAAGCAGCTGGC
CACCAAGATCCGCCTGTGGCACCAGCAGGGCGAGCGCTGCCTGTACACCGGCAAGACCATCTCGATCCAC
GACCTGATCAACAACTCGAACCAGTTCGAGGTGGACCACATCCTGCCGCTGTCGATCACCTTCGACGACT
CGCTGGCCAACAAGGTGCTGGTGTACGCCACCGCCAACCAGGAGAAGGGCCAGCGCACCCCGTACCAGGC
CCTGGACTCGATGGACGACGCCTGGTCGTTCCGCGAGCTGAAGGCCTTCGTGCGCGAGAGCAAGACCCTG
TCGAACAAGAAGAAGGAGTACCTGCTGACCGAGGAGGACATCTCGAAGTTCGACGTGCGCAAGAAGTTCA
TCGAGCGCAACCTGGTGGACACCCGCTACGCCTCGCGCGTGGTGCTGAACGCCCTGCAGGAGCACTTCCG
CGCCCACAAGATCGACACCAAGGTGTCGGTGGTGCGCGGCCAGTTCACCTCGCAGCTGCGCCGCCACTGG
GGCATCGAAAAGACCCGCGACACCTACCACCACCACGCCGTGGACGCCCTGATCATCGCCGCCTCGTCGC
AGCTGAACCTGTGGAAGAAGCAGAAGAACACCCTGGTGTCGTACTCGGAGGACCAGCTGCTGGACATCGA
GACCGGCGAGCTGATCTCGGACGACGAGTACAAGGAGTCGGTGTTCAAGGCCCCGTACCAGCACTTCGTG
GACACCCTGAAGTCGAAGGAGTTCGAGGACTCGATCCTGTTCTCGTACCAGGTGGACTCGAAGTTCAACC
GCAAGATCTCGGACGCCACCATCTACGCCACCCGCCAGGCCAAGGTGGGCAAGGACAAGGCCGACGAGAC
CTACGTGCTGGGCAAGATCAAGGACATCTACACCCAGGACGGCTACGACGCCTTCATGAAGATCTACAAG
AAGGACAAGTCGAAGTTCCTGATGTACCGCCACGACCCGCAGACCTTCGAGAAGGTGATCGAGCCGATCC
TGGAGAACTACCCGAACAAGCAGATCAACGACAAGGGCAAGGAGGTGCCGTGCAACCCGTTCCTGAAGTA
CAAGGAGGAGCACGGCTACATCCGCAAGTACTCGAAGAAGGGCAACGGCCCGGAGATCAAGTCGCTGAAG
TACTACGACTCGAAGCTGGGCAACCACATCGACATCACCCCGAAGGACTCGAACAACAAGGTGGTGCTGC
AGTCGGTGTCGCCGTGGCGCGCCGACGTGTACTTCAACAAGACCACCGGCAAGTACGAGATCCTGGGCCT
GAAGTACGCCGACCTGCAGTTCGACAAGGGCACCGGCACCTACAAGATCTCGCAGGAGAAGTACAACGAC
ATCAAGAAGAAGGAGGGCGTGGACTCGGACTCGGAGTTCAAGTTCACCCTGTACAAGAACGACCTGCTGC
TGGTGAAGGACACCGAGACCAAGGAGCAGCAGCTGTTCCGCTTCCTGTCGCGCACCATGCCGAAGCAGAA
GCACTACGTGGAGCTGAAGCCGTACGACAAGCAGAAGTTCGAGGGCGGCGAGGCCCTGATCAAGGTGCTG
GGCAACGTGGCCAACTCGGGCCAGTGCAAGAAGGGCCTGGGCAAGTCGAACATCTCGATCTACAAGGTGC
GCACCGACGTGCTGGGCAACCAGCACATCATCAAGAACGAGGGCGACAAGCCGAAGCTGGACTTCTAAAT
ACTCTGGCCATTTTTCTTTACCGCCTTTGAGTGAGCTGATACCGCTCGCCGCAGCCGAACGACCGAGCGC
AACGCGTGCGGCCGCTGATTAGCTAAGCAGAAGGCCATCCTGACGGATGGCCTTTTTCTAGAAAAAAAAA
AAGCGCCGCAACTGCGGCGCTTTTTTTTTTTTAATTAAGTGATAGATTGCGATGCGTGTGCTCGGTTGAT
ATAATCTGTCAGATCAGGAGGACTTCGCATGTCGCGGTTGGATAAGTCCAAGGTCATCAACTCGGCGCTG
GAGCTGCTGAACGAGGTCGGTATCGAGGGACTGACCACGCGCAAGTTGGCCCAAAAGCTCGGCGTGGAAC
AACCGACCCTCTACTGGCACGTGAAGAACAAGCGCGCGCTGCTGGATGCGTTGGCCATCGAGATGCTGGA
TCGCCATCACACGCACTTTTGCCCCCTGGAGGGCGAGAGCTGGCAGGATTTTCTGCGGAACAACGCGAAG
TCGTTCCGGTGCGCCCTCCTGAGCCATCGGGATGGCGCCAAAGTCCACTTGGGCACCCGCCCGACCGAGA
AGCAATACGAGACCCTGGAGAACCAGCTGGCCTTCCTCTGTCAACAGGGTTTTTCGTTGGAGAACGCCCT
GTATGCCCTGTCCGCCGTGGGACACTTCACCTTGGGCTGCGTGTTGGAGGATCAGGAACATCAGGTGGCG
AAAGAGGAACGGGAGACCCCCACGACGGATTCGATGCCCCCGTTGTTGCGCCAGGCGATCGAACTGTTTG
ACCACCAGGGCGCCGAACCCGCCTTTTTGTTCGGGCTGGAGCTGATCATCTGCGGGCTGGAAAAGCAACT
GAAGTGCGAAAGCGGTTCGTGATAACTAGTGAGGTCTGCCTCGTGAAGAAGGTGTTGCTGACTCATACCA
GGCCTGAATCGCCCCATCATCCAGCCAGAAAGTGAGGGAGCCACGGTTGGTGAGAGCTTTGTTGTAGGTG
GACCAGTTGGTGATTTTGAACTTTTGCTTTGCCACGGAACGGTCTGCGTTGTCGGGAAGATGCGTGATCT
GATCCTTCAACTCAGCAAAAGTTCGATTTATTCAACAAAGCCGCCGTCCCGTCAAGTCAGCGTAATGCTC
TGCCAGTGTTACAACCAATTAACCAATTCTGATTAGAAAAACTCATCGAGCATCAAATGAAACTGCAATT
TATTCATATCAGGATTATCAATACCATATTTTTGAAAAAGCCGTTTCTGTAATGAAGGAGAAAACTCACC
GAGGCAGTTCCATAATTCCGACCCGCACGACCAGCGTTAGCATGCTCAGTAAGTTGAGTGCATCAGGCTC
AGCTCTGAATTGACAGCACACCGCCGTCGAGGCAAGCTTGAGCGGGGTGCACTCATCATAGTGCAGGAAA
GAAGCTCTACATATTCAGGAGGATTCACCGTGACACAAGAATCCCTGTTACTTCTCGACCGTATTGATTC
GGATGATTCCTACGCGAGCCTGCGGAACGACCAGGAATTCTGGGAGCCGCTGGCCCGCCGAGCCCTGGAG
GAGCTCGGGCTGCCGGTGCCGCCGGTGCTGCGGGTGCCCGGCGAGAGCACCAACCCCGTACTGGTCGGCG
AGCCCGACCCGGTGATCAAGCTGTTCGGCGAGCACTGGTGCGGTCCGGAGAGCCTCGCGTCGGAGTCGGA
GGCGTACGCGGTCCTGGCGGACGCCCCGGTGCCGGTGCCCCGCCTCCTCGGCCGCGGCGAGCTGCGGCCC
GGCACCGGAGCCTGGCCGTGGCCCTACCTGGTGATGAGCCGGATGACCGGCACCACCTGGCGGTCCGCGA
TGGACGGCACGACCGACCGGAACGCGCTGCTCGCCCTGGCCCGCGAACTCGGCCGGGTGCTCGGCCGGCT
GCACAGGGTGCCGCTGACCGGGAACACCGTGCTCACCCCCCATAGCGAGGTGTTCCCGGAACTGCTGCGG
GAACGCCGCGCGGCGACCGTCGAGGACCACCGCGGGTGGGGCTACCTCTCGCCCCGGCTGCTGGACCGCC
TGGAGGACTGGCTGCCGGACGTGGACACGCTGCTGGCCGGCCGCGAACCCCGGTTCGTCCACGGCGACCT
GCACGGGACCAACATCTTCGTGGACCTGGCCGCGACCGAGGTCACCGGGATCGTCGACTTCACCGACGTC
TATGCGGGAGACTCCCGCTACAGCCTGGTGCAACTGCATCTCAACGCCTTCCGGGGCGACCGCGAGATCC
TGGCCGCGCTGCTCGACGGGGCGCAGTGGAAGCGGACCGAGGACTTCGCCCGCGAACTGCTCGCCTTCAC
CTTCCTGCACGACTTCGAGGTGTTCGAGGAGACCCCGCTGGATCTCTCCGGCTTCACCGATCCGGAGGAA
CTGGCGCAGTTCCTCTGGGGGCCGCCGGACACCGCCCCCGGCGCCTGAATTAATTTCCCCTCGTCAAAAA
TAAGGTTATCAAGTGAGAAATCACCATGAGTGACGACTGAATCCGGTGAGAATGGCAAAAGATTATGCAT
TTCTTTCCAGACTTGTTCAACAGGCCAGCCATTACGCTCGTCATCAAAATCACTCGCATCAACCAAACCG
TTATTCATTCGTGATTGCGCCTGAGCGAGACGAAATACGCGATCGCTGTTAAAAGGACAATTACAAACAG
GAATCGAATGCAACCGGCGCAGGAACACTGCCAGCGCATCAACAATATTTTCACCTGAATCAGGATATTC
TTCTAATACCTGGAATGCTGTTTTCCCGGGGATCGCAGTGGTGAGTAACCATGCATCATCAGGAGTACGG
ATAAAATGCTTGATGGTCGGAAGAGGCATAAATTCCGTCAGCCAGTTTAGTCTGACCATCTCATCTGTAA
CATCATTGGCAACGCTACCTTTGCCATGTTTCAGAAACAACTCTGGCGCATGGGGCTTCCCATACAAGCG
ATAGATTGTCGCACCTGATTGCCCGACATTATCGCGAGCCCATTTATACCCATATAAATCAGCATCCATG
TTGGAATTTAATCGCGGCCTCGAGGGATAACCGTAAAAAAAAAAAGCCCCGCAATCGCGGGGCTTTTTTT
TTTGCTAGCCCTGTGAAGAGCCATTGATAATGCTCTTCATCCAAAAAAATAAAAAAGGGGACCTCTAGGG
TCCCCAAGTCGACAAAAAAAAAACACCCTGCCATAAAATGACAGGGTGTTGATTTCGGCATGAAGCCTTA
TCTTTGTAGCTTCTTTCGAGTACAAAAACATGTCTTCCTAATGAAGACACTCCCAGATTATATCTATCAC
TGATAGGGATCGCAAATCCCCAGGTCAGAGGGCTATTTTCCCTGGTCAGAGGATCCCGCGGCCGCGCCAC
GGATGCCACCACAGGCACTACAACGGAGTTCGCCACGTACATCACCACAACCACCGATTCTGGCGGTGAG
CTCCCCGATATTCAGCGGAAATGGCTTGGTATCGACCAAGATTCGTAGAACCCCGTCTCGTCTGGCTGGT
ATTCAAAACGGGCGCAACGAAACACGCAACGAGACAGGCATGGCCCAAACCAGAAAACTAGCGTCTACCA
GGACTTTTACCTGTCCGACCCGTTGCAACGGAACCCCCCACGGAACCCCCGCGACACCCGCTCCCCAATT
GCGCTCCGTGGCGTAATCGTCGCCGTAGCGTTCTAGCCACGCCCGCCAGTGTTCAGCCGCGCTCATCTGG
CTACCGCTCTGCGGTCCTTCATCGGTCATGAACGCATTCTATCAGTAGATCAGTAACTCAGTAGATACGC
CCTGCGGGCAGTTTGTCGTGCACGGTGCACTCCTCGTGCCGCCAGCGGCGCACCGGCGTTGACGGCGGAA
TCGCCTCGTTGGGAGTGGACGGTGCCATGCCTTCGACGATAGATCGTTGCGGTGCGTCTGAACACGCGCT
CGGAGTGCGCTCAGGGCGGGGGCGTCGAGCGCGGTTGGTAAGCACTTGGCGGATGTGTTCGCGGGCGGCG
GCAATGCGGGCCTGCGCTGCGTCGGTGAGCGTCGCCCGGGCCGGCGTCTGGTCGATGCGGGTGGCGGCGT
AGCCGCCGCCTTTTGGCGGTGCTGGCGGCGTGGTCCACGAGAGCCGTCGTAGCCGGCTGGACAGAAACGC
TGCGGGGTTGGTGATGTGGTCGGGCCAGCTGCATCCGCGGGTGCGCATGTCGGCGTCGAGGGCGTCGGTG
ATAGCTCGTGCCGACCAGACGGCCGGCTCGATGCCCGCGGCGGTAAGCGTGTCGCAGATGGCGCCGATGT
GGCCGCGGCCCAGGCCGTGGGTGCGCGCGACGAGCTGGGCGGCGAGCAACTGGATGGCAAGTGGTCGCGG
TGTGGTGCGCCAGCGCCGCGGTGGATCGGGTTGTTGTTCGCGGCTATAGGTGGCGTGTGCGCGTGCGCGC
ACGCTTGGTGACTTACTCCCTACGGGAGTTAAAAAACCATCGCCGCCTGGCGGCGGTAGGTGGAAATCGT
GCACAGGCTGATCACCGGCCGGCTGGGGGGCGCGACGCGGCACGAGGTGGTACACCGAGGGTCGCCGGCC
CACGCTGGGGGTGGTTGGCGAGCCGTGGCCGCGCTGTGCCTCCACCGCCCAGCGCGACACCCGCAGCACC
CGCCATGCCGCGGTCACGGTGCGCACGTCACATCCCACTGTGTCGGCGATGGTGGCGCGAGTGACCGCCA
CGTGGCGGCCGGTGGCGTGATCGGCGTGCTCGGCCATCACCGCCGCGATCGCCAACAACGTGGCCGCGGT
CATCGACACCCGCTGCTCCGCACACAACTCGCCCAGCGCCGGCGACTGCGCCCACCGCCGCAGACCGTCC
AACCATGACACGCGACTCGTCCACATCGGCGCGCGATGTTTCGCACCGGCGCGCAGCACCCAGTCACGCC
GACCCTGTGCCACCCGGGCGCGCTCGACGTGCGGGCTGTGTCCGGCATAGGCCGCCGCGCCGAGCGGTGG
CGGTGAAGAACACGCCCGATGACTCGGTCGGGCGGTGAGAAGATCACGATTCGCGCACTTGCTGCGTGGC
TTATCTGGTACGCCGGGCAGGCATGCGCTACCGTGAGACGAGTCGACCAAGACACGTCCCTTTCAGGGGC
AACGGGTGCGGACCCGGACCTGAGTTGGCGCTCAGGTCGATACCTTCAGACAAGGCCCCTTCGGGGGCCT
TCGTCATGTCAGCGGGCGAATCCGCACACCAGCTATTGAGATGTCACATCTGCCAAGGCCCCCGCAGTCG
AGCAGGGCGGGGCCTCAGCGCGAGCTCTCACATCGCCAGCGGCAGCACCTCCTTGTCGAGTTCGCGGACG
GCCTCGGGATGACCGACTGCAATGGCGAGGAGGTCTGCCGAGAGCTGGCTGACGCTGGTGCCGCGTTGGG
CGGCCATTTCGCGCAGACGCGCGTACACGACTGCGGCAGCGCGGACCTTGATCTGCTCGCGCTGCCCCTT
ATGCGGTTGGGCCATGCCGACGATCGTCCCCCAGAGAAAGTCCTGTACCTGGTACCGACACGCCGAAGCG
GTGCTCGGTTTTCGGCCGAGTTCACCCCGGCATGACTGCCGGCGAGACAAAGAAGTCAACGCCAGGCACT
GCGCGAACACTTTCCATCTGAAGGCGTTGTCTGACTTGGGAGTTGGGGGCGTTCGGCGCGTGATTTTGTC
GGTGGTCCCCAATACGCTGGCCCAATGGAGCACCCCTACCCGACGGGACCAACTACCCATCCGGCTCCCA
ACTGCACACTCCCCCGCTCTCCCGTCGAGCCCTGGTGGTGGAACACCAGCGACAGCCGAGCACCCCCAAC
CACCTGTACCAACCAGGAGGAACACATGCGTCGTTTCGAGGACGTTTCCGGGCCGCTGAGAGCCGCTGTG
GCGGCCGTACACGCCGCCTTAGACCCGTTAGACCCCCTGCCGCCTGAATGCGCGGGTACGAGCCACACAG
CGCCCGAACTTACGGAGCTGGTGGGCTCACGCGTTGCGCTCGGTCGTTCGGCTGCGGCGAGCGGTATCAG
CTCACTCAAAGGCGGTAATACGGTTATCCACAGAATCAGGGGATAACGCAGGAAAGAACATGTGAGCAAA
AGGCCAGCAAAAGGCCAGGAACCGTAAAAAGGCCGCGTTGCTGGCGTTTTTCCATAGGCTCCGCCCCCCT
GACGAGCATCACAAAAATCGACGCTCAAGTCAGAGGTGGCGAAACCCGACAGGACTATAAAGATACCAGG
CGTTTCCCCCTGGAAGCTCCCTCGTGCGCTCTCCTGTTCCGACCCTGCCGCTTACCGGATACCTGTCCGC
CTTTCTCCCCTCGGGAAGCGTGGCGCTTTCTCATAGCTCACGCTGTAGGTATCTCAGTTCGGTGTAGGTC
GTTCGCTCCAAGCTGGGCTGTGTGCACGAACCCCCCGTTCAGCCCGACCGCTGCGCCTTATCCGGTAACT
ATCGTCTTGAGTCCAACCCGGTAAGACACGACTTATCGCCACTGGCAGCAGCCACTGGTAACAGGATTAG
CAGAGCGAGGTATGTAGGCGGTGCTACAGAGTTCTTGAAGTGGTGGCCTAACTACGGCTACACTAGAAGG
ACAGTATTTGGTATCTGCGCTCTGCTGAAGCCAGTTACCTTCGGAAAAAGAGTTGGTAGCTCTTGATCCG
GCAAACAAACCACCGCTGGTAGCGGTGGTTTTTTTGTTTGCAAGCAGCAGATTACGCGCAGAAAAAAAGG
ATCTCAAGAAGATCCTTTGATCTTTTCTACGGGGTCTGACGCTCATGGAACTAGTGGTCTGACGCTCATG
GAACAATAAACGAAAGGCTCAGTCGAAAGACTGGGCCTTTCGTTTATCTGTTGTTTGAAAAAAAAAAGCC
CCGCGATTGCGGGGCTTTTTTTTTTCATATGTCTGACCAGGGAAAATAGCCCTCTGACCTGGGGATTTGA
CT
